Addgene plasmid #154849: pAAV.CMV.VTN.C-HA
Purpose: Expresses murine Vitronectin (VTN) protein with HA-tag at C-terminus
Depositing lab: Kevin Park. Depositing organization: University of Miami. Publication: Thrombospondin-1 Mediates Axon Regeneration in Retinal Ganglion Cells. Bray ER, Yungher BJ, Levay K, Ribeiro M, Dvoryanchikov G, Ayupe AC, Thakor K, Marks V, Randolph M, Danzi MC, Schmidt TM, Chaudhari N, Lemmon VP, Hattar S, Park KK. Neuron. 2019 Aug 21;103(4):642-657.e7. doi: 10.1016/j.neuron.2019.05.044. Epub 2019 Jun 26. PubMed 31255486.
Backbone
  Vector backbone: Modified pAAV-MCS
  Backbone size w/o insert (bp): 4626
  Total vector size (bp): 6093
  Modifications to backbone: insertion of HA-tag
  Vector type: Mammalian Expression, AAV
Growth in bacteria
  Bacterial resistance: Ampicillin, 100 μg/mL
  Growth temperature: 37°C
  Growth strain: NEB Stable
  Copy number: High Copy
Gene/Insert
  Gene/Insert name: Vitronectin (alt name: VTN)
  Species: M. musculus (mouse)
  Insert size (bp): 1467
  Entrez Gene: Vtn (a.k.a. AI256434, Vn)
  Promoter: CMV
  Tag / fusion protein: HA-tag (C terminal on insert)
  Cloning method: Restriction Enzyme; 5′ cloning site HindIII (destroyed during cloning); 3′ cloning site HinfIII (destroyed during cloning)
  Sequencing primers: 5′ CGCAAATGGGCGGTAGGCGTG; 3′ GTGAAACCCCGTCTCTACCA
Terms and licenses: Academic/Nonprofit Terms; Industry Terms: Not Available to Industry
How to cite: pAAV.CMV.VTN.C-HA was a gift from Kevin Park (Addgene plasmid # 154849 ; http://n2t.net/addgene:154849 ; RRID:Addgene_154849)
