[The description below was written by a language model from this plasmid's Addgene catalogue record and the feature table of its GenBank file.]
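Description:
pAAV.CMV.VTN.C-HA is an adeno-associated virus transfer plasmid built on a modified pAAV-MCS backbone, in which an HA epitope tag was added to the cloning region. It serves both as a mammalian expression plasmid and as the genome-donor plasmid for producing recombinant AAV. In bacteria it is maintained through a high-copy ColE1/pUC-type origin and selected with ampicillin via the beta-lactamase gene. An f1 phage origin is also present in the backbone. The catalogue lists a recombination-deficient strain for propagation, which is a common choice for keeping the repeat-rich ITRs intact.

The expression cassette lies between two AAV2 inverted terminal repeats, the only cis elements needed for replication and packaging of the intervening DNA into AAV capsids when rep, cap and helper functions are supplied in trans. Within the ITRs, the human cytomegalovirus immediate-early enhancer and promoter drive the mouse vitronectin (Vtn) coding sequence, an insert of about 1.5 kb. It is fused at its C-terminus to the HA tag, allowing the exogenous protein to be detected with anti-HA antibodies, and is followed by the human growth hormone polyadenylation signal. The feature table does not annotate the vitronectin open reading frame itself, nor anything else in the roughly 2 kb between the CMV promoter and the HA tag, so any additional elements in that interval are not documented. The annotated sequence is also a few base pairs shorter than the catalogued total size.

The stated purpose is expression of HA-tagged murine vitronectin. The associated publication concerns axon regeneration in retinal ganglion cells, which suggests AAV-mediated overexpression in neurons, although the record does not specify serotype or delivery route.
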