LOCUS       Exported 6090 bp ds-DNA circular SYN 13-MAY-2021
DEFINITION  Expresses murine Vitronectin (VTN) protein with HA-tag at
            C-terminus.
ACCESSION   .
VERSION     .
KEYWORDS    pAAV.CMV.VTN.C-HA
SOURCE      synthetic DNA construct
  ORGANISM  synthetic DNA construct
REFERENCE   1 (bases 1 to 6090)
  AUTHORS   Bray ER, Yungher BJ, Levay K, Ribeiro M, Dvoryanchikov G, Ayupe AC,
            Thakor K, Marks V, Randolph M, Danzi MC, Schmidt TM, Chaudhari N,
            Lemmon VP, Hattar S, Park KK
  TITLE     Thrombospondin-1 Mediates Axon Regeneration in Retinal Ganglion
            Cells.
  JOURNAL   Neuron. 2019 Aug 21;103(4):642-657.e7. doi:
            10.1016/j.neuron.2019.05.044. Epub 2019 Jun 26.
  PUBMED    31255486
REFERENCE   2 (bases 1 to 6090)
  AUTHORS   .
  TITLE     Direct Submission
  JOURNAL   Exported May 13, 2021 from SnapGene Server 1.1.58
            http://www.snapgene.com
FEATURES             Location/Qualifiers
     source          1..6090
                     /organism="synthetic DNA construct"
                     /mol_type="other DNA"
     repeat_region   49..189
                     /label=AAV2 ITR
                     /note="inverted terminal repeat of adeno-associated virus
                     serotype 2"
     repeat_region   60..189
                     /label=AAV2 ITR
     enhancer        265..568
                     /label=CMV enhancer
                     /note="human cytomegalovirus immediate early enhancer"
     promoter        569..772
                     /label=CMV promoter
                     /note="human cytomegalovirus (CMV) immediate early
                     promoter"
     primer_bind     723..743
                     /label=CMV-F
                     /note="Human CMV immediate early promoter, forward primer"
     primer_bind     769..793
                     /label=LNCX
                     /note="Human CMV promoter, forward primer"
     CDS             2848..2874
                     /codon_start=1
                     /product="HA (human influenza hemagglutinin) epitope tag"
                     /label=HA
                     /translation="YPYDVPDYA"
     polyA_signal    2885..3361
                     /label=hGH poly(A) signal
                     /note="human growth hormone polyadenylation signal"
     primer_bind     complement(3084..3103)
                     /label=hGH-PA-R
                     /note="Human growth hormone terminator, reverse primer"
     repeat_region   3401..3541
                     /label=AAV2 ITR
                     /note="inverted terminal repeat of adeno-associated virus
                     serotype 2"
     repeat_region   3401..3530
                     /label=AAV2 ITR
     rep_origin      3616..4071
                     /direction=RIGHT
                     /label=f1 ori
                     /note="f1 bacteriophage origin of replication; arrow
                     indicates direction of (+) strand synthesis"
     primer_bind     complement(3703..3722)
                     /label=F1ori-R
                     /note="F1 origin, reverse primer"
     primer_bind     3913..3934
                     /label=F1ori-F
                     /note="F1 origin, forward primer"
     primer_bind     complement(4088..4107)
                     /label=pRS-marker
                     /note="pRS vectors, use to sequence yeast selectable
                     marker"
     primer_bind     4207..4229
                     /label=pGEX 3'
                     /note="pGEX vectors, reverse primer"
     primer_bind     complement(4267..4285)
                     /label=pBRforEco
                     /note="pBR322 vectors, upsteam of EcoRI site, forward
                     primer"
     promoter        4353..4457
                     /gene="bla"
                     /label=AmpR promoter
     CDS             4458..5318
                     /codon_start=1
                     /gene="bla"
                     /product="beta-lactamase"
                     /label=AmpR
                     /note="confers resistance to ampicillin, carbenicillin, and
                     related antibiotics"
                     /translation="MSIQHFRVALIPFFAAFCLPVFAHPETLVKVKDAEDQLGARVGYI
                     ELDLNSGKILESFRPEERFPMMSTFKVLLCGAVLSRIDAGQEQLGRRIHYSQNDLVEYS
                     PVTEKHLTDGMTVRELCSAAITMSDNTAANLLLTTIGGPKELTAFLHNMGDHVTRLDRW
                     EPELNEAIPNDERDTTMPVAMATTLRKLLTGELLTLASRQQLIDWMEADKVAGPLLRSA
                     LPAGWFIADKSGAGERGSRGIIAALGPDGKPSRIVVIYTTGSQATMDERNRQIAEIGAS
                     LIKHW"
     primer_bind     complement(4676..4695)
                     /label=Amp-R
                     /note="Ampicillin resistance gene, reverse primer"
     rep_origin      5489..6077
                     /direction=RIGHT
                     /label=ori
                     /note="high-copy-number ColE1/pMB1/pBR322/pUC origin of
                     replication"
     primer_bind     5978..5997
                     /label=pBR322ori-F
                     /note="pBR322 origin, forward primer"
ORIGIN
        1 cggccttttt acggttcctg gccttttgct ggccttttgc tcacatgtcc tgcaggcagc
       61 tgcgcgctcg ctcgctcact gaggccgccc gggcaaagcc cgggcgtcgg gcgacctttg
      121 gtcgcccggc ctcagtgagc gagcgagcgc gcagagaggg agtggccaac tccatcacta
      181 ggggttcctg cggccgcacg cgtctagtta ttaatagtaa tcaattacgg ggtcattagt
      241 tcatagccca tatatggagt tccgcgttac ataacttacg gtaaatggcc cgcctggctg
      301 accgcccaac gacccccgcc cattgacgtc aataatgacg tatgttccca tagtaacgcc
      361 aatagggact ttccattgac gtcaatgggt ggagtattta cggtaaactg cccacttggc
      421 agtacatcaa gtgtatcata tgccaagtac gccccctatt gacgtcaatg acggtaaatg
      481 gcccgcctgg cattatgccc agtacatgac cttatgggac tttcctactt ggcagtacat
      541 ctacgtatta gtcatcgcta ttaccatggt gatgcggttt tggcagtaca tcaatgggcg
      601 tggatagcgg tttgactcac ggggatttcc aagtctccac cccattgacg tcaatgggag
      661 tttgttttgg caccaaaatc aacgggactt tccaaaatgt cgtaacaact ccgccccatt
      721 gacgcaaatg ggcggtaggc gtgtacggtg ggaggtctat ataagcagag ctcgtttagt
      781 gaaccgtcag atcgcctgga gacgccatcc acgctgtttt gacctccata gaagacaccg
      841 ggaccgatcc agcctccgcg gattcgaatc ccggccggga acggtgcatt ggaacgcgga
      901 ttccccgtgc caagagtgac gtaagtaccg cctatagagt ctataggccc acaaaaaatg
      961 ctttcttctt ttaatatact tttttgttta tcttatttct aatactttcc ctaatctctt
     1021 tctttcaggg caataatgat acaatgtatc atgcctcttt gcaccattct aaagaataac
     1081 agtgataatt tctgggttaa ggcaatagca atatttctgc atataaatat ttctgcatat
     1141 aaattgtaac tgatgtaaga ggtttcatat tgctaatagc agctacaatc cagctaccat
     1201 tctgctttta ttttatggtt gggataaggc tggattattc tgagtccaag ctaggccctt
     1261 ttgctaatca tgttcatacc tcttatcttc ctcccacagc tcctgggcaa cgtgctggtc
     1321 tgtgtgctgg cccatcactt tggcaaagaa ttgggattcg aacatcgatt gaattccccg
     1381 gggatcctct agagtcgacc tgcagaagct atggcacccc tgaggccctt tttcatacta
     1441 gccctggtgg catgggtttc tctggctgac caagagtcat gcaagggccg ctgcactcag
     1501 ggtttcatgg ccagcaagaa gtgtcagtgt gacgagcttt gcacttacta tcagagctgc
     1561 tgtgccgact acatggagca gtgcaagccc caagtaacgc ggggggacgt gttcactatg
     1621 ccagaggatg attattggag ctatgactac gtggaggagc ccaagaacaa taccaacacc
     1681 ggtgtgcaac ccgagaacac ctctccaccc ggtgacctaa atcctcggac ggacggcact
     1741 ctaaagccga cagccttcct agatcctgag gaacagccaa gcaccccagc gcctaaagtg
     1801 gagcaacagg aggagatcct aaggcccgac accactgatc aagggacccc tgagtttcca
     1861 gaggaagaac tgtgcagtgg aaagcccttt gacgccttca cggatctcaa gaatgggtcc
     1921 ctctttgcct tccgagggca gtactgctat gagctagatg agacggcagt gaggcctggg
     1981 taccccaaac ttatccaaga tgtctggggc attgagggcc ccatcgatgc tgccttcact
     2041 cgcatcaact gtcaggggaa gacctacttg ttcaagggta gtcagtactg gcgctttgag
     2101 gatggggtcc tggaccctgg ttatccccga aacatctccg aaggcttcag tggcatacca
     2161 gacaatgttg atgcagcgtt cgcccttcct gcccaccgtt acagtggccg ggaaagggtc
     2221 tacttcttca aggggaagca gtactgggag tacgaatttc agcagcaacc cagccaggag
     2281 gagtgcgaag gcagctctct gtcagccgtg tttgagcact ttgccttgct tcagcgggac
     2341 agctgggaga acattttcga actcctcttc tggggcagat cctctgatgg agccagagaa
     2401 ccccaattca tcagccggaa ctggcatggt gtgccaggga aagtggacgc tgctatggcc
     2461 ggccgcatct acgtcactgg ctccttatcc cactctgccc aagccaaaaa acagaagtct
     2521 aagcgtagaa gccgaaagcg ctatcgttca cgccgagggc gtggccacag acgcagccag
     2581 agctcgaact cccgtcgttc atcacgttca atctggttct ctttgttctc cagcgaggag
     2641 agtgggctag gaacctacaa caactatgat tatgatatgg actggcttgt acctgccacc
     2701 tgcgagccca ttcagagcgt ctatttcttc tctggagaca aatactaccg agtcaacctt
     2761 agaacccggc gagtggactc tgtgaatcct ccctacccac gctccattgc tcagtattgg
     2821 ctgggctgcc cgacctctga gaaagcttac ccatacgatg ttccagatta cgcttaggat
     2881 ctacgggtgg catccctgtg acccctcccc agtgcctctc ctggccctgg aagttgccac
     2941 tccagtgccc accagccttg tcctaataaa attaagttgc atcattttgt ctgactaggt
     3001 gtccttctat aatattatgg ggtggagggg ggtggtatgg agcaaggggc aagttgggaa
     3061 gacaacctgt agggcctgcg gggtctattg ggaaccaagc tggagtgcag tggcacaatc
     3121 ttggctcact gcaatctccg cctcctgggt tcaagcgatt ctcctgcctc agcctcccga
     3181 gttgttggga ttccaggcat gcatgaccag gctcagctaa tttttgtttt tttggtagag
     3241 acggggtttc accatattgg ccaggctggt ctccaactcc taatctcagg tgatctaccc
     3301 accttggcct cccaaattgc tgggattaca ggcgtgaacc actgctccct tccctgtcct
     3361 tctgattttg taggtaacca cgtgcggacc gagcggccgc aggaacccct agtgatggag
     3421 ttggccactc cctctctgcg cgctcgctcg ctcactgagg ccgggcgacc aaaggtcgcc
     3481 cgacgcccgg gctttgcccg ggcggcctca gtgagcgagc gagcgcgcag ctgcctgcag
     3541 gggcgcctga tgcggtattt tctccttacg catctgtgcg gtatttcaca ccgcatannn
     3601 nnnnnnnnnn nnnnnnnnnn nnnnnnnnnn nnnnnnnnnn nnnnnnnnnn nnnnnnnnnn
     3661 nnnnnnnnnn nnnnnnnnnn nnnnnnnnnn nntnnnnnnn nnnnnnnnnn nnnnnnnnnn
     3721 nnnnnnnnnn nnnnnnnnnc nnnnnnnnnn nnnnnnnnnn nnnnnnnnnn nnnnnnnnnn
     3781 nnnnnnnnnn nnnnnnnnnn nnnnnnnnnn nnnnnnnnnn nnnnnnnnnn nnnnnnnnnn
     3841 nnnnnnnnnn nnnnnnnnnn nnnnnnnnnn nnnnnnnnnn ncctttgacg ttggagtcca
     3901 cgttctttaa tagtggactc ttgttccaaa ctggaacaac actcaactct atctcgggct
     3961 attcttttga tttataaggg attttgccga tttcggtcta ttggttaaaa aatgagctga
     4021 tttaacaaaa atttaacgcg aattttaaca aaatattaac gtttacaatt ttatggtgca
     4081 ctctcagtac aatctgctct gatgccgcat agttaagcca gccccgacac ccgccaacac
     4141 ccgctgacgc gccctgacgg gcttgtctgc tcccggcatc cgcttacaga caagctgtga
     4201 ccgtctccgg gagctgcatg tgtcagaggt tttcaccgtc atcaccgaaa cgcgcgagac
     4261 gaaagggcct cgtgatacgc ctatttttat aggttaatgt catgataata atggtttctt
     4321 agacgtcagg tggcactttt cggggaaatg tgcgcggaac ccctatttgt ttatttttct
     4381 aaatacattc aaatatgtat ccgctcatga gacaataacc ctgataaatg cttcaataat
     4441 attgaaaaag gaagagtatg agtattcaac atttccgtgt cgcccttatt cccttttttg
     4501 cggcattttg ccttcctgtt tttgctcacc cagaaacgct ggtgaaagta aaagatgctg
     4561 aagatcagtt gggtgcacga gtgggttaca tcgaactgga tctcaacagc ggtaagatcc
     4621 ttgagagttt tcgccccgaa gaacgttttc caatgatgag cacttttaaa gttctgctat
     4681 gtggcgcggt attatcccgt attgacgccg ggcaagagca actcggtcgc cgcatacact
     4741 attctcagaa tgacttggtt gagtactcac cagtcacaga aaagcatctt acggatggca
     4801 tgacagtaag agaattatgc agtgctgcca taaccatgag tgataacact gcggccaact
     4861 tacttctgac aacgatcgga ggaccgaagg agctaaccgc ttttttgcac aacatggggg
     4921 atcatgtaac tcgccttgat cgttgggaac cggagctgaa tgaagccata ccaaacgacg
     4981 agcgtgacac cacgatgcct gtagcaatgg caacaacgtt gcgcaaacta ttaactggcg
     5041 aactacttac tctagcttcc cggcaacaat taatagactg gatggaggcg gataaagttg
     5101 caggaccact tctgcgctcg gcccttccgg ctggctggtt tattgctgat aaatctggag
     5161 ccggtgagcg tgggtctcgc ggtatcattg cagcactggg gccagatggt aagccctccc
     5221 gtatcgtagt tatctacacg acggggagtc aggcaactat ggatgaacga aatagacaga
     5281 tcgctgagat aggtgcctca ctgattaagc attggtaact gtcagaccaa gtttactcat
     5341 atatacttta gattgattta aaacttcatt tttaatttaa aaggatctag gtgaagatcc
     5401 tttttgataa tctcatgacc aaaatccctt aacgtgagtt ttcgttccac tgagcgtcag
     5461 accccgtaga aaagatcaaa ggatcttctt gagatccttt ttttctgcgc gtaatctgct
     5521 gcttgcaaac aaaaaaacca ccgctaccag cggtggtttg tttgccggat caagagctac
     5581 caactctttt tccgaaggta actggcttca gcagagcgca gataccaaat actgttcttc
     5641 tagtgtagcc gtagttaggc caccacttca agaactctgt agcaccgcct acatacctcg
     5701 ctctgctaat cctgttacca gtggctgctg ccagtggcga taagtcgtgt cttaccgggt
     5761 tggactcaag acgatagtta ccggataagg cgcagcggtc gggctgaacg gggggttcgt
     5821 gcacacagcc cagcttggag cgaacgacct acaccgaact gagataccta cagcgtgagc
     5881 tatgagaaag cgccacgctt cccgaaggga gaaaggcgga caggtatccg gtaagcggca
     5941 gggtcggaac aggagagcgc acgagggagc ttccaggggg aaacgcctgg tatctttata
     6001 gtcctgtcgg gtttcgccac ctctgacttg agcgtcgatt tttgtgatgc tcgtcagggg
     6061 ggcggagcct atggaaaaac gccagcaacg
//
